Addgene plasmid #249024: pKlab813-bGlobin_3xF-BRCA1(full-length)-Y1845D
Purpose: This plasmid expresses the full length BRCA1 sequence (Y1845D mutation) with an N-terminal 3xFLAG tag
Depositing lab: Georgios Karras. Depositing organization: University of Texas MD Anderson Cancer Center. Publication: HSP90 buffers deleterious genetic variations in BRCA1. Gracia B, Zhang XH, Montes P, Pham TC, Huang M, Chen J, Karras GI. Mol Cell. 2025 Nov 19:S1097-2765(25)00867-6. doi: 10.1016/j.molcel.2025.10.026. PubMed 41265458.
Backbone
  Vector backbone: pcDNA3.1
  Vector type: Mammalian Expression
  Selectable markers: Neomycin (select with G418)
Growth in bacteria
  Bacterial resistance: Ampicillin, 100 μg/mL
  Growth temperature: 37°C
  Growth strain: DH5alpha
  Copy number: High Copy
Gene/Insert
  Gene/Insert name: BRCA1
  Species: H. sapiens (human)
  Mutation: Y1845D
  Entrez Gene: BRCA1 (a.k.a. BRCAI, BRCC1, BROVCA1, FANCS, IRIS, PNCA4, PPP1R53, PSCP, RNF53)
  Promoter: CMV Promoter
  Tag / fusion protein: 3x-FLAG-V5 (N terminal on insert)
  Cloning method: Gibson Cloning
Resource information
  A portion of this plasmid was derived from a plasmid made by: based on vector Addgene #99394
Terms and licenses: Academic/Nonprofit Terms; Industry Terms: Not Available to Industry
How to cite: pKlab813-bGlobin_3xF-BRCA1(full-length)-Y1845D was a gift from Georgios Karras (Addgene plasmid # 249024 ; http://n2t.net/addgene:249024 ; RRID:Addgene_249024)
