[The description below was written by a language model from this plasmid's Addgene catalogue record and pLannotate feature annotations shown in this document.]
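Description:
pKlab813-bGlobin_3xF-BRCA1(full-length)-Y1845D is a mammalian expression plasmid of about 11.8 kb built on a pcDNA3.1 backbone and assembled by Gibson cloning, with part of it derived from an earlier deposited vector. It is propagated in E. coli as a high-copy plasmid through a ColE1/pUC-type origin and selected with ampicillin via the β-lactamase gene. An f1 origin is also present. For selection in mammalian cells, an SV40 early promoter drives the neomycin phosphotransferase gene, followed by an SV40 polyadenylation signal, allowing G418 selection of stable transfectants.

The expression cassette uses the human CMV immediate-early enhancer and promoter, followed by a rabbit β-globin intron in the 5′ untranslated region, an element commonly included to improve processing and expression of the transcript. Downstream lies the open reading frame: a 3xFLAG epitope with an enterokinase cleavage site, a V5 tag that the annotation detects only as a fragment, a residual partial attB1 Gateway site, and then full-length human BRCA1 carrying the Y1845D substitution. The cassette ends in the bovine growth hormone polyadenylation signal. T7 and SP6 promoters flank the insert region. Short annotated fragments such as a truncated HIV-1 LTR, ble, lacI and bom appear to be backbone remnants or incidental matches rather than functional parts.

BRCA1 is an E3 ubiquitin ligase with a central role in DNA damage repair. This construct allows expression of an N-terminally epitope-tagged mutant protein for detection or immunoprecipitation in mammalian cells. The associated publication concerns HSP90 buffering of deleterious BRCA1 variants, which suggests use in studying how this variant affects the protein.
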