Features (pLannotate 1.2.2; 25 found; start..end, strand, type, name):
    347..550     +  promoter       CMV promoter: human cytomegalovirus (CMV) immediate early promoter
    546..579     +  LTR            5' LTR (truncated) (fragment): truncated 5' long terminal repeat (LTR) from HIV-1
    595..613     +  promoter       T7 promoter: promoter for bacteriophage T7 RNA polymerase
    650..1222    +  intron         β-globin intron: intron from rabbit β-globin gene
   1328..1393    +  CDS            3xFLAG: three tandem FLAG® epitope tags, followed by an enterokinase cleavage site
   1412..1452    +  CDS            V5 tag (fragment): epitope tag from simian virus 5
   1452..1469    +  protein_bind   attB1 (fragment): mutant version of attB; core recombination site for the Gateway® BP reaction BP Clonase™
   1475..7060    +  CDS            BRCA1: BRCA1_HUMAN - Also known as RNF53. Experimental evidence at protein level: Swiss-Prot protein existence level 1. E3 ubiquitin-protein ligase that specifically mediates the formation of 'Lys-6'-linked polyubiquitin chains and plays a central role in DNA repair by facilitating cellular responses to DNA damage (PubMed:12890688, PubMed:14976165, PubMed:16818604, PubMed:17525340, PubMed:12887909, PubMed:10500182, PubMed:19261748). It is unclear whether it also mediates the formation of other types of polyubiquitin chains (PubMed:12890688). The BRCA1-BARD1 heterodimer coordinates a diverse range of
   7099..7117    -  promoter       SP6 promoter: promoter for bacteriophage SP6 RNA polymerase
   7143..7367    +  polyA_signal   bGH poly(A) signal: bovine growth hormone polyadenylation signal
   7371..7392    +  promoter       SV40 promoter (fragment): SV40 enhancer and early promoter
   7413..7841    +  rep_origin     f1 ori (sequence partly withheld): f1 bacteriophage origin of replication; arrow indicates direction of (+) strand synthesis
   7855..8184    +  promoter       SV40 promoter: SV40 enhancer and early promoter
   8251..9042    +  CDS            neo: KKA2_KLEPN - Also known as kan, nptII. Experimental evidence at protein level: Swiss-Prot protein existence level 1. Resistance to kanamycin, neomycin, paromomycin, ribostamycin, butirosin and gentamicin B. From Klebsiella pneumoniae.
   9066..9224    +  CDS            ble (fragment): BLE_KLEPN - Experimental evidence at protein level: Swiss-Prot protein existence level 1. Binding protein with a strong affinity to the bleomycin family of antibiotics. Binds to CL990; an antimitotic-antibiotic compound. From Klebsiella pneumoniae.
   9219..9340    +  polyA_signal   SV40 poly(A) signal: SV40 polyadenylation signal
   9411..9433    -  protein_bind   lac operator (fragment): The lac repressor binds to the lac operator to inhibit transcription in E. coli. This inhibition can be relieved by adding lactose or isopropyl-β-D-thiogalactopyranoside (IPTG). lac repressor encoded by lacI
   9437..9467    -  promoter       lac promoter: promoter for the E. coli lac operon
   9482..9503    -  protein_bind   CAP binding site: CAP binding activates transcription in the presence of cAMP. E. coli catabolite activator protein
   9516..9608    -  CDS            lacI (fragment): lac repressor; lacI; The lac repressor binds to the lac operator to inhibit transcription in E. coli. This inhibition can be relieved by adding lactose or isopropyl-β-D-thiogalactopyranoside (IPTG).
   9791..10379   -  rep_origin     ori: high-copy-number ColE1/pMB1/pBR322/pUC origin of replication
  10550..11410   -  CDS            AmpR: β-lactamase; bla; confers resistance to ampicillin, carbenicillin, and related antibiotics
  11411..11515   -  promoter       AmpR promoter: bla
  11574..11626   -  misc_feature   bom (fragment): basis of mobility region from pBR322
  11781..346     +  enhancer       CMV enhancer (across the origin): human cytomegalovirus immediate early enhancer
>Addgene plasmid #249024 | pKlab813-bGlobin_3xF-BRCA1(full-length)-Y1845D | addgene full sequence | sequence record 494409 | Addgene NGS Result
AATTACGGGGTCATTAGTTCATAGCCCATATATGGAGTTCCGCGTTACATAACTTACGGTAAATGGCCCG
CCTGGCTGACCGCCCAACGACCCCCGCCCATTGACGTCAATAATGACGTATGTTCCCATAGTAACGCCAA
TAGGGACTTTCCATTGACGTCAATGGGTGGAGTATTTACGGTAAACTGCCCACTTGGCAGTACATCAAGT
GTATCATATGCCAAGTACGCCCCCTATTGACGTCAATGACGGTAAATGGCCCGCCTGGCATTATGCCCAG
TACATGACCTTATGGGACTTTCCTACTTGGCAGTACATCTACGTATTAGTCATCGCTATTACCATGGTGA
TGCGGTTTTGGCAGTACATCAATGGGCGTGGATAGCGGTTTGACTCACGGGGATTTCCAAGTCTCCACCC
CATTGACGTCAATGGGAGTTTGTTTTGGCACCAAAATCAACGGGACTTTCCAAAATGTCGTAACAACTCC
GCCCCATTGACGCAAATGGGCGGTAGGCGTGTACGGTGGGAGGTCTATATAAGCAGAGCTCTCTGGCTAA
CTAGAGAACCCACTGCTTACTGGCTTATCGAAATTAATACGACTCACTATAGGGAGACCCAAGCTAGAGT
CGATCCTGAGAACTTCAGGGTGAGTTTGGGGACCCTTGATTGTTCTTTCTTTTTCGCTATTGTAAAATTC
ATGTTATATGGAGGGGGCAAAGTTTTCAGGGTGTTGTTTAGAATGGGAAGATGTCCCTTGTATCACCATG
GACCCTCATGATAATTTTGTTTCTTTCACTTTCTACTCTGTTGACAACCATTGTCTCCTCTTATTTTCTT
TTCATTTTCTGTAACTTTTTCGTTAAACTTTAGCTTGCATTTGTAACGAATTTTTAAATTCACTTTTGTT
TATTTGTCAGATTGTAAGTACTTTCTCTAATCACTTTTTTTTCAAGGCAATCAGGGTATATTATATTGTA
CTTCAGCACAGTTTTAGAGAACAATTGTTATAATTAAATGATAAGGTAGAATATTTCTGCATATAAATTC
TGGCTGGCGTGGAAATATTCTTATTGGTAGAAACAACTACATCCTGGTCATCATCCTGCCTTTCTCTTTA
TGGTTACAATGATATACACTGTTTGAGATGAGGATAAAATACTCTGAGTCCAAACCGGGCCCCTCTGCTA
ACCATGTTCATGCCTTCTTCTTTTTCCTACAGCTCCTGGGCAACGTGCTGGTTTGTGCTGTCGACCCCAA
GCTTGGCCGCCAGTGTGCTGGAATTCTGCAGATATCCATCACACTGGCGGCCGCTCGAGCCACCATGGAC
TACAAAGACCATGACGGTGATTATAAAGATCATGACATCGACTACAAGGATGACGATGACAAGGGCTCGG
GCTCGACCTCGGGTAAGCCTATCCCTAACCCTCTCCTCGGTCTCGATTCTACAAGTTTGTACAAAAAAGT
TGGCGATTTATCTGCTCTTCGCGTTGAAGAAGTACAAAATGTCATTAATGCTATGCAGAAAATCTTAGAG
TGTCCCATCTGTCTGGAGTTGATCAAGGAACCTGTCTCCACAAAGTGTGACCACATATTTTGCAAATTTT
GCATGCTGAAACTTCTCAACCAGAAGAAAGGGCCTTCACAGTGTCCTTTATGTAAGAATGATATAACCAA
AAGGAGCCTACAAGAAAGTACGAGATTTAGTCAACTTGTTGAAGAGCTATTGAAAATCATTTGTGCTTTT
CAGCTTGACACAGGTTTGGAGTATGCAAACAGCTATAATTTTGCAAAAAAGGAAAATAACTCTCCTGAAC
ATCTAAAAGATGAAGTTTCTATCATCCAAAGTATGGGCTACAGAAACCGTGCCAAAAGACTTCTACAGAG
TGAACCCGAAAATCCTTCCTTGCAGGAAACCAGTCTCAGTGTCCAACTCTCTAACCTTGGAACTGTGAGA
ACTCTGAGGACAAAGCAGCGGATACAACCTCAAAAGACGTCTGTCTACATTGAATTGGGATCTGATTCTT
CTGAAGATACCGTTAATAAGGCAACTTATTGCAGTGTGGGAGATCAAGAATTGTTACAAATCACCCCTCA
AGGAACCAGGGATGAAATCAGTTTGGATTCTGCAAAAAAGGCTGCTTGTGAATTTTCTGAGACGGATGTA
ACAAATACTGAACATCATCAACCCAGTAATAATGATTTGAACACCACTGAGAAGCGTGCAGCTGAGAGGC
ATCCAGAAAAGTATCAGGGTAGTTCTGTTTCAAACTTGCATGTGGAGCCATGTGGCACAAATACTCATGC
CAGCTCATTACAGCATGAGAACAGCAGTTTATTACTCACTAAAGACAGAATGAATGTAGAAAAGGCTGAA
TTCTGTAATAAAAGCAAACAGCCTGGCTTAGCAAGGAGCCAACATAACAGATGGGCTGGAAGTAAGGAAA
CATGTAATGATAGGCGGACTCCCAGCACAGAAAAAAAGGTAGATCTGAATGCTGATCCCCTGTGTGAGAG
AAAAGAATGGAATAAGCAGAAACTGCCATGCTCAGAGAATCCTAGAGATACTGAAGATGTTCCTTGGATA
ACACTAAATAGCAGCATTCAGAAAGTTAATGAGTGGTTTTCCAGAAGTGATGAACTGTTAGGTTCTGATG
ACTCACATGATGGGGAGTCTGAATCAAATGCCAAAGTAGCTGATGTATTGGACGTTCTAAATGAGGTAGA
TGAATATTCTGGTTCTTCAGAGAAAATAGACTTACTGGCCAGTGATCCTCATGAGGCTTTAATATGTAAA
AGTGAAAGAGTTCACTCCAAATCAGTAGAGAGTAATATTGAAGACAAAATATTTGGGAAAACCTATCGGA
AGAAGGCAAGCCTCCCCAACTTAAGCCATGTAACTGAAAATCTAATTATAGGAGCATTTGTTACTGAGCC
ACAGATAATACAAGAGCGTCCCCTCACAAATAAATTAAAGCGTAAAAGGAGACCTACATCAGGCCTTCAT
CCTGAGGATTTTATCAAGAAAGCAGATTTGGCAGTTCAAAAGACTCCTGAAATGATAAATCAGGGAACTA
ACCAAACGGAGCAGAATGGTCAAGTGATGAATATTACTAATAGTGGTCATGAGAATAAAACAAAAGGTGA
TTCTATTCAGAATGAGAAAAATCCTAACCCAATAGAATCACTCGAAAAAGAATCTGCTTTCAAAACGAAA
GCTGAACCTATAAGCAGCAGTATAAGCAATATGGAACTCGAATTAAATATCCACAATTCAAAAGCACCTA
AAAAGAATAGGCTGAGGAGGAAGTCTTCTACCAGGCATATTCATGCGCTTGAACTAGTAGTCAGTAGAAA
TCTAAGCCCACCTAATTGTACTGAATTGCAAATTGATAGTTGTTCTAGCAGTGAAGAGATAAAGAAAAAA
AAGTACAACCAAATGCCAGTCAGGCACAGCAGAAACCTACAACTCATGGAAGGTAAAGAACCTGCAACTG
GAGCCAAGAAGAGTAACAAGCCAAATGAACAGACAAGTAAAAGACATGACAGTGATACTTTCCCAGAGCT
GAAGTTAACAAATGCACCTGGTTCTTTTACTAAGTGTTCAAATACCAGTGAACTTAAAGAATTTGTCAAT
CCTAGCCTTCCAAGAGAAGAAAAAGAAGAGAAACTAGAAACAGTTAAAGTGTCTAATAATGCTGAAGACC
CCAAAGATCTCATGTTAAGTGGAGAAAGGGTTTTGCAAACTGAAAGATCTGTAGAGAGTAGCAGTATTTC
ACTGGTACCTGGTACTGATTATGGCACTCAGGAAAGTATCTCGTTACTGGAAGTTAGCACTCTAGGGAAG
GCAAAAACAGAACCAAATAAATGTGTGAGTCAGTGTGCAGCATTTGAAAACCCCAAGGGACTAATTCATG
GTTGTTCCAAAGATAATAGAAATGACACAGAAGGCTTTAAGTATCCATTGGGACATGAAGTTAACCACAG
TCGGGAAACAAGCATAGAAATGGAAGAAAGTGAACTTGATGCTCAGTATTTGCAGAATACATTCAAGGTT
TCAAAGCGCCAGTCATTTGCTCTGTTTTCAAATCCAGGAAATGCAGAAGAGGAATGTGCAACATTCTCTG
CCCACTCTGGGTCCTTAAAGAAACAAAGTCCAAAAGTCACTTTTGAATGTGAACAAAAGGAAGAAAATCA
AGGAAAGAATGAGTCTAATATCAAGCCTGTACAGACAGTTAATATCACTGCAGGCTTTCCTGTGGTTGGT
CAGAAAGATAAGCCAGTTGATAATGCCAAATGTAGTATCAAAGGAGGCTCTAGGTTTTGTCTATCATCTC
AGTTCAGAGGCAACGAAACTGGACTCATTACTCCAAATAAACATGGACTTTTACAAAACCCATATCGTAT
ACCACCACTTTTTCCCATCAAGTCATTTGTTAAAACTAAATGTAAGAAAAATCTGCTAGAGGAAAACTTT
GAGGAACATTCAATGTCACCTGAAAGAGAAATGGGAAATGAGAACATTCCAAGTACAGTGAGCACAATTA
GCCGTAATAACATTAGAGAAAATGTTTTTAAAGGAGCCAGCTCAAGCAATATTAATGAAGTAGGTTCCAG
TACTAATGAAGTGGGCTCCAGTATTAATGAAATAGGTTCCAGTGATGAAAACATTCAAGCAGAACTAGGT
AGAAACAGAGGGCCAAAATTGAATGCTATGCTTAGATTAGGGGTTTTGCAACCTGAGGTCTATAAACAAA
GTCTTCCTGGAAGTAATTGTAAGCATCCTGAAATAAAAAAGCAAGAATATGAAGAAGTAGTTCAGACTGT
TAATACAGATTTCTCTCCATATCTGATTTCAGATAACTTAGAACAGCCTATGGGAAGTAGTCATGCATCT
CAGGTTTGTTCTGAGACACCTGATGACCTGTTAGATGATGGTGAAATAAAGGAAGATACTAGTTTTGCTG
AAAATGACATTAAGGAAAGTTCTGCTGTTTTTAGCAAAAGCGTCCAGAGAGGAGAGCTTAGCAGGAGTCC
TAGCCCTTTCACCCATACACATTTGGCTCAGGGTTACCGAAGAGGGGCCAAGAAATTAGAGTCCTCAGAA
GAGAACTTATCTAGTGAGGATGAAGAGCTTCCCTGCTTCCAACACTTGTTATTTGGTAAAGTAAACAATA
TACCTTCTCAGTCTACTAGGCATAGCACCGTTGCTACCGAGTGTCTGTCTAAGAACACAGAGGAGAATTT
ATTATCATTGAAGAATAGCTTAAATGACTGCAGTAACCAGGTAATATTGGCAAAGGCATCTCAGGAACAT
CACCTTAGTGAGGAAACAAAATGTTCTGCTAGCTTGTTTTCTTCACAGTGCAGTGAATTGGAAGACTTGA
CTGCAAATACAAACACCCAGGATCCTTTCTTGATTGGTTCTTCCAAACAAATGAGGCATCAGTCTGAAAG
CCAGGGAGTTGGTCTGAGTGACAAGGAATTGGTTTCAGATGATGAAGAAAGAGGAACGGGCTTGGAAGAA
AATAATCAAGAAGAGCAAAGCATGGATTCAAACTTAGGTGAAGCAGCATCTGGGTGTGAGAGTGAAACAA
GCGTCTCTGAAGACTGCTCAGGGCTATCCTCTCAGAGTGACATTTTAACCACTCAGCAGAGGGATACCAT
GCAACATAACCTGATAAAGCTCCAGCAGGAAATGGCTGAACTAGAAGCTGTGTTAGAACAGCATGGGAGC
CAGCCTTCTAACAGCTACCCTTCCATCATAAGTGACTCCTCTGCCCTTGAGGACCTGCGAAATCCAGAAC
AAAGCACATCAGAAAAAGCAGTATTAACTTCACAGAAAAGTAGTGAATACCCTATAAGCCAGAATCCAGA
AGGCCTTTCTGCTGACAAGTTTGAGGTGTCTGCAGATAGTTCTACCAGTAAAAATAAAGAACCAGGAGTG
GAAAGGTCATCCCCTTCTAAATGCCCATCATTAGATGATAGGTGGTACATGCACAGTTGCTCTGGGAGTC
TTCAGAATAGAAACTACCCATCTCAAGAGGAGCTCATTAAGGTTGTTGATGTGGAGGAGCAACAGCTGGA
AGAGTCTGGGCCACACGATTTGACGGAAACATCTTACTTGCCAAGGCAAGATCTAGAGGGAACCCCTTAC
CTGGAATCTGGAATCAGCCTCTTCTCTGATGACCCTGAATCTGATCCTTCTGAAGACAGAGCCCCAGAGT
CAGCTCGTGTTGGCAACATACCATCTTCAACCTCTGCATTGAAAGTTCCCCAATTGAAAGTTGCAGAATC
TGCCCAGGGTCCAGCTGCTGCTCATACTACTGATACTGCTGGGTATAATGCAATGGAAGAAAGTGTGAGC
AGGGAGAAGCCAGAATTGACAGCTTCAACAGAAAGGGTCAACAAAAGAATGTCCATGGTGGTGTCTGGCC
TGACCCCAGAAGAATTTATGCTCGTGTACAAGTTTGCCAGAAAACACCACATCACTTTAACTAATCTAAT
TACTGAAGAGACTACTCATGTTGTTATGAAAACAGATGCTGAGTTTGTGTGTGAACGGACACTGAAATAT
TTTCTAGGAATTGCGGGAGGAAAATGGGTAGTTAGCTATTTCTGGGTGACCCAGTCTATTAAAGAAAGAA
AAATGCTGAATGAGCATGATTTTGAAGTCAGAGGAGATGTGGTCAATGGAAGAAACCACCAAGGTCCAAA
GCGAGCAAGAGAATCCCAGGACAGAAAGATCTTCAGGGGGCTAGAAATCTGTTGCTATGGGCCCTTCACC
AACATGCCCACAGATCAACTGGAATGGATGGTACAGCTGTGTGGTGCTTCTGTGGTGAAGGAGCTTTCAT
CATTCACCCTTGGCACAGGTGTCCACCCAATTGTGGTTGTGCAGCCAGATGCCTGGACAGAGGACAATGG
CTTCCATGCAATTGGGCAGATGTGTGAGGCACCTGTGGTGACCCGAGAGTGGGTGTTGGACAGTGTAGCA
CTCGATCAGTGCCAGGAGCTGGACACCTACCTGATACCCCAGATCCCCCACAGCCACTACTGAGATATCG
GCTCGAGCATGCATCTAGAGGGCCCTATTCTATAGTGTCACCTAAATGCTAGAGCTCGCTGATCAGCCTC
GACTGTGCCTTCTAGTTGCCAGCCATCTGTTGTTTGCCCCTCCCCCGTGCCTTCCTTGACCCTGGAAGGT
GCCACTCCCACTGTCCTTTCCTAATAAAATGAGGAAATTGCATCGCATTGTCTGAGTAGGTGTCATTCTA
TTCTGGGGGGTGGGGTGGGGCAGGACAGCAAGGGGGAGGATTGGGAAGACAATAGCAGGCATGCTGGGGA
TGCGGTGGGCTCTATGGCTTCTGAGGCGGAAAGAACCAGCTGGGGCTCTAGGGGGTATCCCC
[124 nt withheld, positions 7413-7536]
C
[91 nt withheld, positions 7538-7628]
A
[49 nt withheld, positions 7630-7678]
CCTTTGACGTTGGAGTCCACGTTCTTT
[37 nt withheld, positions 7706-7742]
ACCCTATCTCGGTCTATTCTTTTGATTTATAAGGGATTTTGCCGATTTCGGCCTATTGGTTAAAAAATGA
GCTGATTTAACAAAAATTTAACGCGAATTAATTCTGTGGAATGTGTGTCAGTTAGGGTGTGGAAAGTCCC
CAGGCTCCCCAGCAGGCAGAAGTATGCAAAGCATGCATCTCAATTAGTCAGCAACCAGGTGTGGAAAGTC
CCCAGGCTCCCCAGCAGGCAGAAGTATGCAAAGCATGCATCTCAATTAGTCAGCAACCATAGTCCCGCCC
CTAACTCCGCCCATCCCGCCCCTAACTCCGCCCAGTTCCGCCCATTCTCCGCCCCATGGCTGACTAATTT
TTTTTATTTATGCAGAGGCCGAGGCCGCCTCTGCCTCTGAGCTATTCCAGAAGTAGTGAGGAGGCTTTTT
TGGAGGCCTAGGCTTTTGCAAAAAGCTCCCGGGAGCTTGTATATCCATTTTCGGATCTGATCAAGAGACA
GGATGAGGATCGTTTCGCATGATTGAACAAGATGGATTGCACGCAGGTTCTCCGGCCGCTTGGGTGGAGA
GGCTATTCGGCTATGACTGGGCACAACAGACAATCGGCTGCTCTGATGCCGCCGTGTTCCGGCTGTCAGC
GCAGGGGCGCCCGGTTCTTTTTGTCAAGACCGACCTGTCCGGTGCCCTGAATGAACTGCAGGACGAGGCA
GCGCGGCTATCGTGGCTGGCCACGACGGGCGTTCCTTGCGCAGCTGTGCTCGACGTTGTCACTGAAGCGG
GAAGGGACTGGCTGCTATTGGGCGAAGTGCCGGGGCAGGATCTCCTGTCATCTCACCTTGCTCCTGCCGA
GAAAGTATCCATCATGGCTGATGCAATGCGGCGGCTGCATACGCTTGATCCGGCTACCTGCCCATTCGAC
CACCAAGCGAAACATCGCATCGAGCGAGCACGTACTCGGATGGAAGCCGGTCTTGTCGATCAGGATGATC
TGGACGAAGAGCATCAGGGGCTCGCGCCAGCCGAACTGTTCGCCAGGCTCAAGGCGCGCATGCCCGACGG
CGAGGATCTCGTCGTGACCCATGGCGATGCCTGCTTGCCGAATATCATGGTGGAAAATGGCCGCTTTTCT
GGATTCATCGACTGTGGCCGGCTGGGTGTGGCGGACCGCTATCAGGACATAGCGTTGGCTACCCGTGATA
TTGCTGAAGAGCTTGGCGGCGAATGGGCTGACCGCTTCCTCGTGCTTTACGGTATCGCCGCTCCCGATTC
GCAGCGCATCGCCTTCTATCGCCTTCTTGACGAGTTCTTCTGAGCGGGACTCTGGGGTTCGAAATGACCG
ACCAAGCGACGCCCAACCTGCCATCACGAGATTTCGATTCCACCGCCGCCTTCTATGAAAGGTTGGGCTT
CGGAATCGTTTTCCGGGACGCCGGCTGGATGATCCTCCAGCGCGGGGATCTCATGCTGGAGTTCTTCGCC
CACCCCAACTTGTTTATTGCAGCTTATAATGGTTACAAATAAAGCAATAGCATCACAAATTTCACAAATA
AAGCATTTTTTTCACTGCATTCTAGTTGTGGTTTGTCCAAACTCATCAATGTATCTTATCATGTCTGTAT
ACCGTCGACCTCTAGCTAGAGCTTGGCGTAATCATGGTCATAGCTGTTTCCTGTGTGAAATTGTTATCCG
CTCACAATTCCACACAACATACGAGCCGGAAGCATAAAGTGTAAAGCCTGGGGTGCCTAATGAGTGAGCT
AACTCACATTAATTGCGTTGCGCTCACTGCCCGCTTTCCAGTCGGGAAACCTGTCGTGCCAGCTGCATTA
ATGAATCGGCCAACGCGCGGGGAGAGGCGGTTTGCGTATTGGGCGCTCTTCCGCTTCCTCGCTCACTGAC
TCGCTGCGCTCGGTCGTTCGGCTGCGGCGAGCGGTATCAGCTCACTCAAAGGCGGTAATACGGTTATCCA
CAGAATCAGGGGATAACGCAGGAAAGAACATGTGAGCAAAAGGCCAGCAAAAGGCCAGGAACCGTAAAAA
GGCCGCGTTGCTGGCGTTTTTCCATAGGCTCCGCCCCCCTGACGAGCATCACAAAAATCGACGCTCAAGT
CAGAGGTGGCGAAACCCGACAGGACTATAAAGATACCAGGCGTTTCCCCCTGGAAGCTCCCTCGTGCGCT
CTCCTGTTCCGACCCTGCCGCTTACCGGATACCTGTCCGCCTTTCTCCCTTCGGGAAGCGTGGCGCTTTC
TCATAGCTCACGCTGTAGGTATCTCAGTTCGGTGTAGGTCGTTCGCTCCAAGCTGGGCTGTGTGCACGAA
CCCCCCGTTCAGCCCGACCGCTGCGCCTTATCCGGTAACTATCGTCTTGAGTCCAACCCGGTAAGACACG
ACTTATCGCCACTGGCAGCAGCCACTGGTAACAGGATTAGCAGAGCGAGGTATGTAGGCGGTGCTACAGA
GTTCTTGAAGTGGTGGCCTAACTACGGCTACACTAGAAGAACAGTATTTGGTATCTGCGCTCTGCTGAAG
CCAGTTACCTTCGGAAAAAGAGTCGGTAGCTCTTGATCCGGCAAACAAACCACCGCTGGTAGCGGTGGTT
TTTTTGTTTGCAAGCAGCAGATTACGCGCAGAAAAAAAGGATCTCAAGAAGATCCTTTGATCTTTTCTAC
GGGGTCTGACGCTCAGTGGAACGAAAACTCACGTTAAGGGATTTTGGTCATGAGATTATCAAAAAGGATC
TTCACCTAGATCCTTTTAAATTAAAAATGAAGTTTTAAATCAATCTAAAGTATATATGAGTAAACTTGGT
CTGACAGTTACCAATGCTTAATCAGTGAGGCACCTATCTCAGCGATCTGTCTATTTCGTTCATCCATAGT
TGCCTGACTCCCCGTCGTGTAGATAACTACGATACGGGAGGGCTTACCATCTGGCCCCAGTGCTGCAATG
ATACCGCGAGACCCACGCTCACCGGCTCCAGATTTATCAGCAATAAACCAGCCAGCCGGAAGGGCCGAGC
GCAGAAGTGGTCCTGCAACTTTATCCGCCTCCATCCAGTCTATTAATTGTTGCCGGGAAGCTAGAGTAAG
TAGTTCGCCAGTTAATAGTTTGCGCAACGTTGTTGCCATTGCTACAGGCATCGTGGTGTCACGCTCGTCG
TTTGGTATGGCTTCATTCAGCTCCGGTTCCCAACGATCAAGGCGAGTTACATGATCCCCCATGTTGTGCA
AAAAAGCGGTTAGCTCCTTCGGTCCTCCGATCGTTGTCAGAAGTAAGTTGGCCGCAGTGTTATCACTCAT
GGTTATGGCAGCACTGCATAATTCTCTTACTGTCATGCCATCCGTAAGATGCTTTTCTGTGACTGGTGAG
TACTCAACCAAGTCATTCTGAGAATAGTGTATGCGGCGACCGAGTTGCTCTTGCCCGGCGTCAATACGGG
ATAATACCGCGCCACATAGCAGAACTTTAAAAGTGCTCATCATTGGAAAACGTTCTTCGGGGCGAAAACT
CTCAAGGATCTTACCGCTGTTGAGATCCAGTTCGATGTAACCCACTCGTGCACCCAACTGATCTTCAGCA
TCTTTTACTTTCACCAGCGTTTCTGGGTGAGCAAAAACAGGAAGGCAAAATGCCGCAAAAAAGGGAATAA
GGGCGACACGGAAATGTTGAATACTCATACTCTTCCTTTTTCAATATTATTGAAGCATTTATCAGGGTTA
TTGTCTCATGAGCGGATACATATTTGAATGTATTTAGAAAAATAAACAAATAGGGGTTCCGCGCACATTT
CCCCGAAAAGTGCCACCTGACGTCGACGGATCGGGAGATCTCCCGATCCCCTATGGTGCACTCTCAGTAC
AATCTGCTCTGATGCCGCATAGTTAAGCCAGTATCTGCTCCCTGCTTGTGTGTTGGAGGTCGCTGAGTAG
TGCGCGAGCAAAATTTAAGCTACAACAAGGCAAGGCTTGACCGACAATTGCATGAAGAATCTGCTTAGGG
TTAGGCGTTTTGCGCTGCTTCGCGATGTACGGGCCAGATATACGCGTTGACATTGATTATTGACTAGTTA
TTAATAGTAATC
